>Addgene plasmid #176890 | pYPQ230-E795L | addgene full sequence | sequence record 354003 | Addgene NGS Result
TGGACCAGCCAGGACAGAAATGCCTCGACTTCGCTGCTACCCAAGGTTGCCGGGTGACGCACACCGTGGA
AACGGATGAAGGCACGAACCCAGTGGACATAAGCCTGTTCGGTTCGTAAGCTGTAATGCAAGTAGCGTAT
GCGCTCACGCAACTGGTCCAGAACCTTGACCGAACGCAGCGGTGGTAACGGCGCAGTGGCGGTTTTCATG
GCTTGTTATGACTGTTTTTTTGGGGTACAGTCTATGCCTCGGGCATCCAAGCAGCAAGCGCGTTACGCCG
TGGGTCGATGTTTGATGTTATGGAGCAGCAACGATGTTACGCAGCAGGGCAGTCGCCCTAAAACAAAGTT
AAACATTATGAGGGAAGCGGTGATCGCCGAAGTATCGACTCAACTATCAGAGGTAGTTGGCGTCATCGAG
CGCCATCTCGAACCGACGTTGCTGGCCGTACATTTGTACGGCTCCGCAGTGGATGGCGGCCTGAAGCCAC
ACAGTGATATTGATTTGCTGGTTACGGTGACCGTAAGGCTTGATGAAACAACGCGGCGAGCTTTGATCAA
CGACCTTTTGGAAACTTCGGCTTCCCCTGGAGAGAGCGAGATTCTCCGCGCTGTAGAAGTCACCATTGTT
GTGCACGACGACATCATTCCGTGGCGTTATCCAGCTAAGCGCGAACTGCAATTTGGAGAATGGCAGCGCA
ATGACATTCTTGCAGGTATCTTCGAGCCAGCCACGATCGACATTGATCTGGCTATCTTGCTGACAAAAGC
AAGAGAACATAGCGTTGCCTTGGTAGGTCCAGCGGCGGAGGAACTCTTTGATCCGGTTCCTGAACAGGAT
CTATTTGAGGCGCTAAATGAAACCTTAACGCTATGGAACTCGCCGCCCGACTGGGCTGGCGATGAGCGAA
ATGTAGTGCTTACGTTGTCCCGCATTTGGTACAGCGCAGTAACCGGCAAAATCGCGCCGAAGGATGTCGC
TGCCGACTGGGCAATGGAGCGCCTGCCGGCCCAGTATCAGCCCGTCATACTTGAAGCTAGACAGGCTTAT
CTTGGACAAGAAGAAGATCGCTTGGCCTCGCGCGCAGATCAGTTGGAAGAATTTGTCCACTACGTGAAAG
GCGAGATCACCAAGGTAGTCGGCAAATAACCCTCGAGCCACCCATGACCAAAATCCCTTAACGTGAGTTA
CGCGTCGTTCCACTGAGCGTCAGACCCCGTAGAAAAGATCAAAGGATCTTCTTGAGATCCTTTTTTTCTG
CGCGTAATCTGCTGCTTGCAAACAAAAAAACCACCGCTACCAGCGGTGGTTTGTTTGCCGGATCAAGAGC
TACCAACTCTTTTTCCGAAGGTAACTGGCTTCAGCAGAGCGCAGATACCAAATACTGTTCTTCTAGTGTA
GCCGTAGTTAGGCCACCACTTCAAGAACTCTGTAGCACCGCCTACATACCTCGCTCTGCTAATCCTGTTA
CCAGTGGCTGCTGCCAGTGGCGATAAGTCGTGTCTTACCGGGTTGGACTCAAGACGATAGTTACCGGATA
AGGCGCAGCGGTCGGGCTGAACGGGGGGTTCGTGCACACAGCCCAGCTTGGAGCGAACGACCTACACCGA
ACTGAGATACCTACAGCGTGAGCTATGAGAAAGCGCCACGCTTCCCGAAGGGAGAAAGGCGGACAGGTAT
CCGGTAAGCGGCAGGGTCGGAACAGGAGAGCGCACGAGGGAGCTTCCAGGGGGAAACGCCTGGTATCTTT
ATAGTCCTGTCGGGTTTCGCCACCTCTGACTTGAGCGTCGATTTTTGTGATGCTCGTCAGGGGGGCGGAG
CCTATGGAAAAACGCCAGCAACGCGGCCTTTTTACGGTTCCTGGCCTTTTGCTGGCCTTTTGCTCACATG
TTCTTTCCTGCGTTATCCCCTGATTCTGTGGATAACCGTATTACCGCCTTTGAGTGAGCTGATACCGCTC
GCCGCAGCCGAACGACCGAGCGCAGCGAGTCAGTGAGCGAGGAAGCGGAAGAGCGCCCAATACGCAAACC
GCCTCTCCCCGCGCGTTGGCCGATTCATTAATGCAGCTGGCACGACAGGTTTCCCGACTGGAAAGCGGGC
AGTGAGCGCAACGCAATTAATACGCGTACCGCGAGCCAGGAAGAGTTTGTAGAAACGCAAAAAGGCCATC
CGTCAGGATGGCCTTCTGCTTAGTTTGATGCCTGGCAGTTTATGGCGGGCGTCCTGCCCGCCACCCTCCG
GGCCGTTGCTTCACAACGTTCAAATCCGCTCCCGGCGGATTTGTCCTACTCAGGAGAGCGTTCACCGACA
AACAACAGATAAAACGAAAGGCCCAGTCTTCCGACTGAGCCTTTCGTTTTATTTGATGCCTGGCAGTTCC
CTACTCTCGCGTTAACGCTTGCATGGATGTTTTCCCAGTCACGACGTTGTAAAACGACGGCCAGTCTTAA
GCTCGGGCCCCAAATAATGATTTTATTTTGACTGATAGTGACCTGTTCGTTGCAACAAATTGATGAGCAA
TGCTTTTTTATAATGCCAACTTTGTACAAAAAAGCAGGCTCCGAATTCGCCCTTCACCATGGCTCCTAAG
AAGAAGCGGAAGGTTGGTATTCACGGGGTGCCTGCGGCTTCAAAGCTCGAGAAATTCACCAACTGTTATT
CGTTGAGCAAAACACTGCGGTTTAAAGCGATTCCAGTCGGCAAGACTCAAGAGAATATAGACAATAAGCG
GCTGTTGGTGGAAGATGAAAAGCGCGCGGAAGACTACAAAGGGGTGAAGAAGTTGTTGGACAGATACTAC
CTCTCTTTTATCAATGATGTCTTGCACTCAATCAAATTGAAGAATCTGAACAACTACATCTCCCTCTTCA
GAAAGAAAACAAGGACAGAAAAGGAGAATAAGGAACTTGAAAATTTGGAGATCAATCTGAGGAAAGAGAT
CGCGAAAGCCTTTAAAGGCAACGAAGGATACAAAAGTCTGTTCAAGAAGGATATAATTGAGACAATTTTG
CCAGAGTTCCTCGATGACAAGGACGAGATTGCGCTGGTCAATTCGTTCAACGGATTCACAACAGCATTCA
CAGGCTTCTTTGATAATCGGGAAAATATGTTCTCTGAGGAGGCAAAGTCCACTTCTATTGCGTTCAGGTG
TATCAATGAGAATCTCACTAGGTACATTTCCAACATGGATATCTTTGAGAAGGTTGACGCAATTTTTGAC
AAGCACGAAGTTCAGGAGATTAAGGAGAAGATCCTCAATTCCGATTATGACGTTGAGGACTTCTTCGAAG
GTGAGTTTTTTAATTTCGTGCTCACTCAAGAGGGTATCGACGTGTATAATGCGATCATCGGTGGGTTCGT
GACTGAGTCCGGTGAAAAGATTAAGGGATTGAACGAGTATATCAACCTTTACAACCAAAAGACGAAACAG
AAGCTGCCAAAGTTCAAGCCTCTTTACAAACAGGTTCTTTCAGACCGCGAGTCACTCTCGTTCTATGGGG
AGGGCTACACTTCGGATGAGGAAGTCCTGGAGGTGTTCAGGAATACTCTCAATAAGAATTCGGAGATTTT
CTCTTCTATAAAAAAACTGGAAAAGTTGTTTAAGAATTTTGACGAATACTCTAGCGCCGGCATATTTGTG
AAAAACGGCCCGGCCATATCAACGATAAGTAAAGATATCTTCGGCGAATGGAACGTGATCAGAGACAAAT
GGAACGCGGAGTATGACGATATTCACCTGAAGAAGAAGGCTGTCGTAACGGAGAAGTACGAGGATGATCG
CAGGAAAAGCTTCAAAAAGATCGGAAGTTTCAGCCTGGAACAGTTGCAGGAGTATGCTGACGCCGATCTT
AGCGTCGTCGAGAAGTTGAAGGAGATAATCATCCAAAAGGTCGACGAGATATATAAAGTCTATGGATCAA
GTGAAAAACTGTTCGACGCCGACTTCGTTTTGGAGAAGTCCCTGAAGAAGAACGACGCTGTTGTTGCCAT
TATGAAGGATCTGCTCGACAGCGTGAAGAGTTTCGAGAACTATATTAAGGCTTTTTTCGGGGAGGGGAAG
GAGACTAACAGAGATGAGTCCTTCTACGGAGACTTCGTCCTCGCGTACGATATACTCCTTAAGGTAGACC
ACATCTACGACGCAATCAGAAATTACGTGACACAAAAGCCGTACAGCAAGGACAAGTTCAAACTCTACTT
CCAGAACCCCCAGTTCATGGGCGGCTGGGACAAGGACAAGGAAACGGATTACAGGGCTACGATCCTGAGG
TATGGTTCAAAATACTACTTGGCGATTATGGACAAGAAGTACGCCAAGTGTCTCCAGAAGATTGACAAAG
ACGATGTCAATGGCAATTATGAGAAGATCAACTACAAGCTGCTTCCGGGTCCGAACAAGATGCTCCCAAA
GGTTTTCTTCAGCAAGAAATGGATGGCCTACTATAACCCAAGCGAGGACATCCAGAAGATTTATAAGAAC
GGTACGTTCAAGAAGGGCGACATGTTCAATCTTAACGACTGTCACAAGCTGATCGACTTCTTCAAAGACT
CAATTAGCCGGTACCCAAAGTGGTCTAACGCCTATGACTTCAACTTTTCGGAAACCGAGAAGTACAAGGA
TATAGCCGGATTTTATAGAGAGGTGGAAGAGCAGGGCTACAAGGTGTCATTCGAGTCCGCCAGCAAGAAG
GAAGTGGACAAGCTCGTGGAAGAGGGTAAGCTCTACATGTTCCAGATTTATAATAAAGACTTTAGCGATA
AGAGCCACGGGACACCTAATCTCCACACAATGTATTTCAAGCTGCTCTTCGACGAGAATAACCACGGCCA
AATCAGGTTGTCAGGAGGGGCTGAACTCTTCATGCGGCGCGCTAGCCTTAAGAAGGAGGAGCTTGTAGTC
CACCCTGCGAATAGTCCAATTGCGAATAAGAACCCGGACAATCCTAAAAAGACTACAACATTGAGCTACG
ACGTGTACAAGGATAAGAGGTTTTCCGAGGATCAGTACCTCCTCCACATCCCGATTGCGATCAACAAGTG
CCCAAAGAATATTTTCAAGATAAACACAGAGGTGCGTGTACTCCTGAAGCATGACGACAATCCTTACGTC
ATTGGGATTGATCGGGGCGAGAGGAACCTCCTCTATATTGTGGTGGTGGACGGGAAGGGGAACATAGTCG
AACAGTACTCCCTTAACGAAATAATTAACAATTTCAACGGCATCCGTATCAAGACCGACTACCATTCGTT
GCTGGACAAGAAGGAGAAGGAGAGATTTGAGGCGCGGCAAAATTGGACAAGTATCGAGAACATCAAGGAA
CTCAAAGCAGGTTATATCTCTCAAGTTGTGCATAAGATATGCGAGCTGGTTGAGAAGTATGACGCAGTGA
TCGCTCTTGAGGACCTCAACTCGGGCTTTAAGAATTCTAGAGTTAAAGTGGAGAAGCAGGTCTATCAAAA
GTTCGAGAAGATGCTTATAGATAAGCTCAACTACATGGTCGATAAGAAATCGAACCCATGTGCCACCGGC
GGCGCACTCAAAGGTTACCAAATAACAAACAAATTCGAGTCCTTCAAATCGATGAGTACTCAGAATGGGT
TCATATTTTATATACCGGCGTGGCTTACGTCTAAGATCGACCCGTCAACTGGTTTTGTCAACCTGTTGAA
GACGAAATACACGTCCATTGCCGATTCGAAAAAGTTCATATCTAGTTTTGATCGTATTATGTACGTCCCA
GAGGAAGATCTTTTCGAGTTTGCTCTCGACTACAAAAACTTTTCGCGGACCGATGCGGATTACATTAAAA
AATGGAAACTCTATTCGTACGGCAACAGAATCAGGATTTTTCGCAACCCTAAGAAGAATAACGTCTTTGA
TTGGGAGGAAGTTTGCTTGACTAGCGCGTACAAGGAGCTCTTTAATAAGTATGGCATTAACTACCAACAG
GGTGATATCAGAGCACTGCTTTGCGAACAATCTGACAAGGCTTTCTACTCATCCTTCATGGCTTTGATGA
GCCTGATGCTCCAGATGAGAAATTCAATTACAGGCAGAACCGACGTGGATTTCTTGATCTCCCCGGTTAA
AAATTCTGATGGCATCTTTTACGATAGCAGGAACTATGAAGCGCAAGAGAATGCGATTCTGCCAAAAAAT
GCAGACGCCAACGGTGCCTATAACATCGCCAGGAAAGTCCTGTGGGCGATCGGCCAGTTCAAAAAGGCCG
AAGACGAAAAATTGGACAAGGTCAAAATCGCTATCAGCAACAAAGAGTGGCTGGAGTATGCTCAGACATC
CGTAAAGCATAAGCGTCCTGCTGCCACCAAAAAGGCCGGACAGGCTAAGAAAAAGAAGTGAGACGACTAG
TGGCGGCCGCCGACGTCCGATCGTTCAAACATTTGGCAATAAAGTTTCTTAAGATTGAATCCTGTTGCCG
GTCTTGCGATGATTATCATATAATTTCTGTTGAATTACGTTAAGCATGTAATAATTAACATGTAATGCAT
GACGTTATTTATGAGATGGGTTTTTATGATTAGAGTCCCGCAATTATACATTTAATACGCGATAGAAAAC
AAAATATAGCGCGCAAACTAGGATAAATTATCGCGCGCGGTGTCATCTATGTTACTAGATCGGGAATTGA
TCCCCCCTCGACAGCTTCCGGAAAGGGCGAATTCGCAACTTTGTATACAAAAGTTGAACGAGAAACGTAA
AATGATATAAATATCAATATATTAAATTAGATTTTGCATAAAAAACAGACTACATAATACTGTAAAACAC
AACATATCCAGTCACTATGCCATCCAGCTGATATCCCCTATAGTGAGTCGTATTACATGGTCATAGCTGT
TTCCTGGCAGCTCTGGCCCGTGTCTCAAAATCTCTGATGTTACATTGCACAAGATAAAAATATATCATCA
TGCCTCCTC
Features (pLannotate 1.2.2; 12 found; start..end, strand, type, name):
     96..119     +  promoter       Pc promoter (fragment): intI1 (promoter lies within the coding sequence); class 1 integron promoter
    295..351     +  CDS            GmR (fragment): gentamycin acetyltransferase; aacC1; confers resistance to gentamycin
    358..1149    +  CDS            SmR: aminoglycoside adenylyltransferase (Murphy, 1985); aadA; confers resistance to spectinomycin and streptomycin
   1242..1830    +  rep_origin     ori: high-copy-number ColE1/pMB1/pBR322/pUC origin of replication
   2013..2105    +  CDS            lacI (fragment): lac repressor; lacI; The lac repressor binds to the lac operator to inhibit transcription in E. coli. This inhibition can be relieved by adding lactose or isopropyl-β-D-thiogalactopyranoside (IPTG).
   2160..2187    -  terminator     rrnB T2 terminator: transcription terminator T2 from the E. coli rrnB gene
   2319..2362    +  terminator     rrnB T1 terminator: Escherichia coli rrnB; transcription terminator T1 from the E. coli rrnB gene
   2409..2445    -  CDS            lacZα (fragment): LacZα fragment of β-galactosidase; lacZ fragment
   2461..2560    +  protein_bind   attL1: mutant version of attL; recombination site for the Gateway® LR reaction LR Clonase™
   6389..6641    +  terminator     NOS terminator: nopaline synthase terminator and poly(A) signal
   6686..6809    +  protein_bind   attR5: mutant version of attR; recombination site for the Gateway® LR reaction LR Clonase™
   6827..6845    -  promoter       T7 promoter: promoter for bacteriophage T7 RNA polymerase
