[The description below was written by a language model from this plasmid's Addgene catalogue record and pLannotate feature annotations shown in this document.]
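Description:
pYPQ230-E795L is a promoterless Gateway entry clone built on the pYPQ167 backbone. It carries the Cas12a (Cpf1) nuclease from Lachnospiraceae bacterium ND2006 with an E795L substitution and is intended for assembling plant CRISPR expression vectors. It is propagated in E. coli as a high-copy plasmid through a ColE1/pUC-type origin. Selection is with spectinomycin, conferred by the aadA aminoglycoside adenylyltransferase gene. Just upstream of aadA, the annotation picks up fragments of a class 1 integron Pc promoter and a gentamicin acetyltransferase gene. Short lacI and lacZα remnants, the rrnB T1 and T2 terminators upstream of the cassette, and a T7 promoter beyond attR5 are backbone elements rather than functional parts of the payload.

The payload lies between an attL1 site and an attR5 site, an arrangement used in multisite Gateway LR reactions. In such a reaction this module is combined with a second entry clone, typically one supplying the guide RNA unit, and a destination vector. Because the entry clone has no promoter, the promoter driving the nuclease must come from the destination vector. According to the catalogue fields, the LbCas12a-E795L coding sequence is fused to an SV40 NLS at its N terminus and a nucleoplasmin NLS at its C terminus for nuclear import. The automated feature table does not annotate the nuclease or the NLSs themselves and leaves the region between attL1 and the terminator unlabelled. A NOS terminator and polyadenylation signal sits just before attR5, so the transferred cassette carries its own plant 3′ end. The record does not describe the functional effect of the E795L mutation. The associated publication concerns Cas12a genome editing in plant protoplasts.
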