Addgene plasmid #176890: pYPQ230-E795L
Purpose: Gateway entry plasmid (attL1 & attR5) expressing LbCas12a with E795L mutation, without promoter
Depositing lab: Yiping Qi. Depositing organization: University of Maryland, College Park. Publication: Highly Efficient Genome Editing in Plant Protoplasts by Ribonucleoprotein Delivery of CRISPR-Cas12a Nucleases. Zhang Y, Cheng Y, Fang H, Roberts N, Zhang L, Vakulskas CA, Niedz RP, Culver JN, Qi Y. Front Genome Ed. 2022 Jan 31;4:780238. doi: 10.3389/fgeed.2022.780238. eCollection 2022. PubMed 35174354.
Backbone
  Vector backbone: pYPQ167
  Vector type: Plant Expression, CRISPR ; Gateway compatible LbCpf1 entry clone
Growth in bacteria
  Bacterial resistance: Spectinomycin, 50 μg/mL
  Growth temperature: 37°C
  Growth strain: DH5alpha
  Copy number: High Copy
Gene/Insert
  Gene/Insert name: LbCas12a-E795L
  Species: Lachnospiraceae bacterium ND2006
  Tag / fusion protein: SV40 NLS (N terminal on insert); Nucleoplasmin NLS (C terminal on insert)
Terms and licenses: Academic/Nonprofit Terms; Industry Terms: Not Available to Industry
How to cite: pYPQ230-E795L was a gift from Yiping Qi (Addgene plasmid # 176890 ; http://n2t.net/addgene:176890 ; RRID:Addgene_176890)
